>Addgene plasmid #223237 | pET29a-human histone 4-in-One | addgene full sequence | sequence record 443806 | Addgene NGS Result
ATCCGGATATAGTTCCTCCTTTCAGCAAAAAACCCCTCAAGACCCGTTTAGAGGCCCCAAGGGGTTATGC
TAGTTATTGCTCAGCGGTGGCAGCAGCCAACTCAGCTTCCTTTCGGGCTTTGTTAGCAGCCGGATCTCAG
TGGTGGTGGTGGTGGTGCTATTACCCGGGCTTCTCAAATTGTGGGTGTGACCATGCTGAACCACCTGAGC
CTCCTCCAGAGCCACCTCCCTTCTCGAACTGTGGGTGGCTCCATGCACTTTGGAAGTAGAGATTCTCCTC
GAGGCCGCTGCT
[309 nt withheld, positions 293-601]
ATGTATATCTCCTTCTTAAAGTTAAACAAAATTATTGCGGCCGCCTA
[405 nt withheld, positions 649-1053]
CATATGTATATCTCCTTCTTAAAGTTAAACAAAATTATTGTCGACTTA
[375 nt withheld, positions 1102-1476]
CATATGTATATCTCCTTCTTAAAGTTAAACAAAATTATTGAATTCTTATTTACCTTTCGCTTTGTGGTGA
GATTCGGTTTTTTTCGGCAGCAGAACCGCCTGGATGTTCGACAGAACACCACCCTGCGCGATGGTAACTT
TACCCAGCAGTTTGTTCAGTTCTTCGTCGTTACGGATCGCCAGCTGCAGGTGACGCGGGATGATACGGGT
TTTTTTGTTGTCACGCGCCGCGTTACCCGCCAGTTCCAGGATTTCCGCGGTCAGGTATTCCAGAACCGCC
GCCATGTAAACCGGCGCACCCGCACCAACACGTTCCGCGTAGTTACCTTTACGCAGCAGACGGTGAACAC
GACCAACCGGGAACTGCAGACCCGCACGAGAAGAACGAGATTTCGCTTTCGCACGCGCTTTACCACCCTG
TTTACCACGACCAGACTTTCCAAGACGGTTCATCTCAATGTCTGTGTATCCCATGGCGCCCTGAAAATAC
AGGTTTTCGGTCGTTGGGATATCGTAATCACCCATGGAACCGCGTGGCACCAGGGTACCGTGGTGGTGGT
GGTGGTGCAGATCTGGGCTGTCCATGTGCTGGCGTTCGAATTTAGCAGCAGCGGTTTCTTTCATATGTAT
ATCTCCTTCTTAAAGTTAAACAAAATTATTTCTAGAGGGGAATTGTTATCCGCTCACAATTCCCCTATAG
TGAGTCGTATTAATTTCGCGGGATCGAGATCGATCTCGATCCTCTACGCCGGACGCATCGTGGCCGGCAT
CACCGGCGCCACAGGTGCGGTTGCTGGCGCCTATATCGCCGACATCACCGATGGGGAAGATCGGGCTCGC
CACTTCGGGCTCATGAGCGCTTGTTTCGGCGTGGGTATGGTGGCAGGCCCCGTGGCCGGGGGACTGTTGG
GCGCCATCTCCTTGCATGCACCATTCCTTGCGGCGGCGGTGCTCAACGGCCTCAACCTACTACTGGGCTG
CTTCCTAATGCAGGAGTCGCATAAGGGAGAGCGTCGAGATCCCGGACACCATCGAATGGCGCAAAACCTT
TCGCGGTATGGCATGATAGCGCCCGGAAGAGAGTCAATTCAGGGTGGTGAATGTGAAACCAGTAACGTTA
TACGATGTCGCAGAGTATGCCGGTGTCTCTTATCAGACCGTTTCCCGCGTGGTGAACCAGGCCAGCCACG
TTTCTGCGAAAACGCGGGAAAAAGTGGAAGCGGCGATGGCGGAGCTGAATTACATTCCCAACCGCGTGGC
ACAACAACTGGCGGGCAAACAGTCGTTGCTGATTGGCGTTGCCACCTCCAGTCTGGCCCTGCACGCGCCG
TCGCAAATTGTCGCGGCGATTAAATCTCGCGCCGATCAACTGGGTGCCAGCGTGGTGGTGTCGATGGTAG
AACGAAGCGGCGTCGAAGCCTGTAAAGCGGCGGTGCACAATCTTCTCGCGCAACGCGTCAGTGGGCTGAT
CATTAACTATCCGCTGGATGACCAGGATGCCATTGCTGTGGAAGCTGCCTGCACTAATGTTCCGGCGTTA
TTTCTTGATGTCTCTGACCAGACACCCATCAACAGTATTATTTTCTCCCATGAAGACGGTACGCGACTGG
GCGTGGAGCATCTGGTCGCATTGGGTCACCAGCAAATCGCGCTGTTAGCGGGCCCATTAAGTTCTGTCTC
GGCGCGTCTGCGTCTGGCTGGCTGGCATAAATATCTCACTCGCAATCAAATTCAGCCGATAGCGGAACGG
GAAGGCGACTGGAGTGCCATGTCCGGTTTTCAACAAACCATGCAAATGCTGAATGAGGGCATCGTTCCCA
CTGCGATGCTGGTTGCCAACGATCAGATGGCGCTGGGCGCAATGCGCGCCATTACCGAGTCCGGGCTGCG
CGTTGGTGCGGACATCTCGGTAGTGGGATACGACGATACCGAAGACAGCTCATGTTATATCCCGCCGTTA
ACCACCATCAAACAGGATTTTCGCCTGCTGGGGCAAACCAGCGTGGACCGCTTGCTGCAACTCTCTCAGG
GCCAGGCGGTGAAGGGCAATCAGCTGTTGCCCGTCTCACTGGTGAAAAGAAAAACCACCCTGGCGCCCAA
TACGCAAACCGCCTCTCCCCGCGCGTTGGCCGATTCATTAATGCAGCTGGCACGACAGGTTTCCCGACTG
GAAAGCGGGCAGTGAGCGCAACGCAATTAATGTAAGTTAGCTCACTCATTAGGCACCGGGATCTCGACCG
ATGCCCTTGAGAGCCTTCAACCCAGTCAGCTCCTTCCGGTGGGCGCGGGGCATGACTATCGTCGCCGCAC
TTATGACTGTCTTCTTTATCATGCAACTCGTAGGACAGGTGCCGGCAGCGCTCTGGGTCATTTTCGGCGA
GGACCGCTTTCGCTGGAGCGCGACGATGATCGGCCTGTCGCTTGCGGTATTCGGAATCTTGCACGCCCTC
GCTCAAGCCTTCGTCACTGGTCCCGCCACCAAACGTTTCGGCGAGAAGCAGGCCATTATCGCCGGCATGG
CGGCCCCACGGGTGCGCATGATCGTGCTCCTGTCGTTGAGGACCCGGCTAGGCTGGCGGGGTTGCCTTAC
TGGTTAGCAGAATGAATCACCGATACGCGAGCGAACGTGAAGCGACTGCTGCTGCAAAACGTCTGCGACC
TGAGCAACAACATGAATGGTCTTCGGTTTCCGTGTTTCGTAAAGTCTGGAAACGCGGAAGTCAGCGCCCT
GCACCATTATGTTCCGGATCTGCATCGCAGGATGCTGCTGGCTACCCTGTGGAACACCTACATCTGTATT
AACGAAGCGCTGGCATTGACCCTGAGTGATTTTTCTCTGGTCCCGCCGCATCCATACCGCCAGTTGTTTA
CCCTCACAACGTTCCAGTAACCGGGCATGTTCATCATCAGTAACCCGTATCGTGAGCATCCTCTCTCGTT
TCATCGGTATCATTACCCCCATGAACAGAAATCCCCCTTACACGGAGGCATCAGTGACCAAACAGGAAAA
AACCGCCCTTAACATGGCCCGCTTTATCAGAAGCCAGACATTAACGCTTCTGGAGAAACTCAACGAGCTG
GACGCGGATGAACAGGCAGACATCTGTGAATCGCTTCACGACCACGCTGATGAGCTTTACCGCAGCTGCC
TCGCGCGTTTCGGTGATGACGGTGAAAACCTCTGACACATGCAGCTCCCGGAGACGGTCACAGCTTGTCT
GTAAGCGGATGCCGGGAGCAGACAAGCCCGTCAGGGCGCGTCAGCGGGTGTTGGCGGGTGTCGGGGCGCA
GCCATGACCCAGTCACGTAGCGATAGCGGAGTGTATACTGGCTTAACTATGCGGCATCAGAGCAGATTGT
ACTGAGAGTGCACCATTGCGGTGTGAAATACCGCACAGATGCGTAAGGAGAAAATACCGCATCAGGCGCT
CTTCCGCTTCCTCGCTCACTGACTCGCTGCGCTCGGTCGTTCGGCTGCGGCGAGCGGTATCAGCTCACTC
AAAGGCGGTAATACGGTTATCCACAGAATCAGGGGATAACGCAGGAAAGAACATGTGAGCAAAAGGCCAG
CAAAAGGCCAGGAACCGTAAAAAGGCCGCGTTGCTGGCGTTTTTCCATAGGCTCCGCCCCCCTGACGAGC
ATCACAAAAATCGACGCTCAAGTCAGAGGTGGCGAAACCCGACAGGACTATAAAGATACCAGGCGTTTCC
CCCTGGAAGCTCCCTCGTGCGCTCTCCTGTTCCGACCCTGCCGCTTACCGGATACCTGTCCGCCTTTCTC
CCTTCGGGAAGCGTGGCGCTTTCTCATAGCTCACGCTGTAGGTATCTCAGTTCGGTGTAGGTCGTTCGCT
CCAAGCTGGGCTGTGTGCACGAACCCCCCGTTCAGCCCGACCGCTGCGCCTTATCCGGTAACTATCGTCT
TGAGTCCAACCCGGTAAGACACGACTTATCGCCACTGGCAGCAGCCACTGGTAACAGGATTAGCAGAGCG
AGGTATGTAGGCGGTGCTACAGAGTTCTTGAAGTGGTGGCCTAACTACGGCTACACTAGAAGGACAGTAT
TTGGTATCTGCGCTCTGCTGAAGCCAGTTACCTTCGGAAAAAGAGTTGGTAGCTCTTGATCCGGCAAACA
AACCACCGCTGGTAGCGGTGGTTTTTTTGTTTGCAAGCAGCAGATTACGCGCAGAAAAAAAGGATCTCAA
GAAGATCCTTTGATCTTTTCTACGGGGTCTGACGCTCAGTGGAACGAAAACTCACGTTAAGGGATTTTGG
TCATGAACAATAAAACTGTCTGCTTACATAAACAGTAATACAAGGGGTGTTATGAGCCATATTCAACGGG
AAACGTCTTGCTCTAGGCCGCGATTAAATTCCAACATGGATGCTGATTTATATGGGTATAAATGGGCTCG
CGATAATGTCGGGCAATCAGGTGCGACAATCTATCGATTGTATGGGAAGCCCGATGCGCCAGAGTTGTTT
CTGAAACATGGCAAAGGTAGCGTTGCCAATGATGTTACAGATGAGATGGTCAGACTAAACTGGCTGACGG
AATTTATGCCTCTTCCGACCATCAAGCATTTTATCCGTACTCCTGATGATGCATGGTTACTCACCACTGC
GATCCCCGGGAAAACAGCATTCCAGGTATTAGAAGAATATCCTGATTCAGGTGAAAATATTGTTGATGCG
CTGGCAGTGTTCCTGCGCCGGTTGCATTCGATTCCTGTTTGTAATTGTCCTTTTAACAGCGATCGCGTAT
TTCGTCTCGCTCAGGCGCAATCACGAATGAATAACGGTTTGGTTGATGCGAGTGATTTTGATGACGAGCG
TAATGGCTGGCCTGTTGAACAAGTCTGGAAAGAAATGCATAAACTTTTGCCATTCTCACCGGATTCAGTC
GTCACTCATGGTGATTTCTCACTTGATAACCTTATTTTTGACGAGGGGAAATTAATAGGTTGTATTGATG
TTGGACGAGTCGGAATCGCAGACCGATACCAGGATCTTGCCATCCTATGGAACTGCCTCGGTGAGTTTTC
TCCTTCATTACAGAAACGGCTTTTTCAAAAATATGGTATTGATAATCCTGATATGAATAAATTGCAGTTT
CATTTGATGCTCGATGAGTTTTTCTAAGAATTAATTCATGAGCGGATACATATTTGAATGTATTTAGAAA
AATAAACAAATAGGGGTTCCGCGCACATTTCCCCGAAAAGTGCCACCTAAATTGTAAGCGTTAATATTTT
GTTAAAATTCGCGTTAAATTTTTGTTAAATCAGCTCATTTTTTAACCAATAGGCCGAAATCGGCAAAATC
CCTTATAAATCAAAAGAATAGACCGAGATAGGGT
[37 nt withheld, positions 6831-6867]
AAAGAACGTGGACTCCAACGTCAAAGG
[49 nt withheld, positions 6895-6943]
T
[91 nt withheld, positions 6945-7035]
G
[124 nt withheld, positions 7037-7160]
CCCATTCGCCA
Features (pLannotate 1.2.2; 28 found; start..end, strand, type, name):
     26..73      -  terminator     T7 terminator: transcription terminator for bacteriophage T7 RNA polymerase
     81..130     -  CDS            SET1 (fragment): solubility-enhancement tag derived from T7 phage gene 10B
    140..157     -  CDS            9xHis (fragment): 9xHis affinity tag
    293..601     -  CDS            H4_BOVIN (sequence withheld): Experimental evidence at protein level: Swiss-Prot protein existence level 1. Core component of nucleosome. Nucleosomes wrap and compact DNA into chromatin, limiting DNA accessibility to the cellular machineries which require DNA as a template. Histones thereby play a central role in transcription regulation, DNA repair, DNA replication and chromosomal stability. DNA accessibility is regulated via a complex set of post-translational modifications of histones, also called histone code, and nucleosome remodeling. From Bos taurus (Bovine).
    609..631     -  RBS            RBS: efficient ribosome binding site from bacteriophage T7 gene 10 (Olins and Rangwala, 1989)
    649..1056    -  CDS            H32_BOVIN (sequence partly withheld): Experimental evidence at protein level: Swiss-Prot protein existence level 1. Core component of nucleosome. Nucleosomes wrap and compact DNA into chromatin, limiting DNA accessibility to the cellular machineries which require DNA as a template. Histones thereby play a central role in transcription regulation, DNA repair, DNA replication and chromosomal stability. DNA accessibility is regulated via a complex set of post-translational modifications of histones, also called histone code, and nucleosome remodeling. From Bos taurus (Bovine).
   1064..1086    -  RBS            RBS: efficient ribosome binding site from bacteriophage T7 gene 10 (Olins and Rangwala, 1989)
   1102..1479    -  CDS            H2BC12 (sequence partly withheld): H2B1K_HUMAN - Also known as H2BFT Experimental evidence at protein level: Swiss-Prot protein existence level 1. Has broad antibacterial activity. May contribute to the formation of the functional antimicrobial barrier of the colonic epithelium, and to the bactericidal activity of amniotic fluid. From Homo sapiens (Human).
   1487..1509    -  RBS            RBS: efficient ribosome binding site from bacteriophage T7 gene 10 (Olins and Rangwala, 1989)
   1525..1911    -  CDS            H2AC18: H2A2A_HUMAN - Also known as H2AFO, HIST2H2AA, HIST2H2AA3 Experimental evidence at protein level: Swiss-Prot protein existence level 1. Core component of nucleosome. Nucleosomes wrap and compact DNA into chromatin, limiting DNA accessibility to the cellular machineries which require DNA as a template. Histones thereby play a central role in transcription regulation, DNA repair, DNA replication and chromosomal stability. DNA accessibility is regulated via a complex set of post-translational modifications of histones, also called histone code, and nucleosome remodeling. From Homo sapiens (Human).
   1954..1974    -  CDS            TEV site: tobacco etch virus (TEV) protease recognition and cleavage site
   2026..2043    -  CDS            9xHis (fragment): 9xHis affinity tag
   2053..2097    -  CDS            S-Tag: affinity and epitope tag derived from pancreatic ribonuclease A
   2108..2130    -  RBS            RBS: efficient ribosome binding site from bacteriophage T7 gene 10 (Olins and Rangwala, 1989)
   2145..2169    -  protein_bind   lac operator: The lac repressor binds to the lac operator to inhibit transcription in E. coli. This inhibition can be relieved by adding lactose or isopropyl-β-D-thiogalactopyranoside (IPTG). lac repressor encoded by lacI
   2170..2188    -  promoter       T7 promoter: promoter for bacteriophage T7 RNA polymerase
   2214..2493    +  CDS            TcR (fragment): tetracycline efflux protein; tet; confers resistance to tetracycline
   2501..2578    +  promoter       lacI promoter: lacI
   2579..3661    +  CDS            lacI: lac repressor; lacI; The lac repressor binds to the lac operator to inhibit transcription in E. coli. This inhibition can be relieved by adding lactose or isopropyl-β-D-thiogalactopyranoside (IPTG).
   3674..3695    +  protein_bind   CAP binding site: CAP binding activates transcription in the presence of cAMP. E. coli catabolite activator protein
   3710..4001    +  CDS            TcR (fragment): tetracycline efflux protein; tet; confers resistance to tetracycline
   4073..4453    -  CDS            YPB1_ECOLX: Protein predicted: Swiss-Prot protein existence level 4. From Escherichia coli.
   4470..4661    +  CDS            rop: Rop protein, which maintains plasmids at low copy number; rop
   4763..4902    +  misc_feature   bom: basis of mobility region from pBR322
   5088..5676    -  rep_origin     ori: high-copy-number ColE1/pMB1/pBR322/pUC origin of replication
   5798..6613    +  CDS            KanR: aminoglycoside phosphotransferase; aph(3')-Ia; confers resistance to kanamycin in bacteria or G418 (Geneticin®) in eukaryotes
   6622..6679    -  promoter       AmpR promoter (fragment): bla
   6732..7160    -  rep_origin     f1 ori (sequence partly withheld): f1 bacteriophage origin of replication; arrow indicates direction of (+) strand synthesis
