[The description below was written by a language model from this plasmid's Addgene catalogue record and pLannotate feature annotations shown in this document.]
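Description:
pET29a-human histone 4-in-One is a bacterial expression plasmid built on the pET29a backbone for coexpressing all four human core histones from a single polycistronic transcript in E. coli. It carries a ColE1/pBR322-type origin with the rop gene and bom region, an f1 phage origin, and a kanamycin resistance gene (aminoglycoside phosphotransferase) for selection. A lacI cassette supplies lac repressor. This acts on the lac operator placed just downstream of the single annotated T7 promoter, so expression is IPTG-inducible in hosts that provide T7 RNA polymerase.

Downstream of the T7 promoter/lac operator, the four open reading frames run in the order H2A, H2B, H3, H4. Each is preceded by its own T7 gene 10 ribosome binding site, and a single T7 terminator closes the unit. This arrangement lets one mRNA yield all four proteins, which favours assembly of histone complexes in the cell.

The annotation shows the vector S-Tag, a His tag and a TEV protease site ahead of H2A, and a His tag after H4. The catalogue lists H4 as carrying a C-terminal TEV site, His6 and dual StrepII tag, although the StrepII and H4-side TEV elements are not annotated. The record is inconsistent about the H2A tag: the purpose line says His-Sumo, the insert field says His6-VSVG, and neither Sumo nor VSVG appears in the feature table. H3 is recorded with an A103G change. The sequenced record (7,171 nt) is slightly longer than the stated total size of 7,003 bp.

The orthogonal affinity tags on H2A and H4 would suit tandem purification of recombinant histone complexes, with TEV cleavage to remove the tags, though the record does not spell out downstream applications.
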