Addgene plasmid #223237: pET29a-human histone 4-in-One
Purpose: Polycistronic bacterial coexpression construct for human His-Sumo-H2A, H2B, H3, and Dual-StrepII-H4
Depositing lab: Weixing Zhao. Depositing organization: University of Texas Health Science Center at San Antonio.
Backbone
  Vector backbone: pET29a
  Backbone size w/o insert (bp): 5371
  Total vector size (bp): 7003
  Vector type: Bacterial Expression
Growth in bacteria
  Bacterial resistance: Kanamycin, 50 μg/mL
  Growth temperature: 37°C
  Growth strain: DH5alpha
  Copy number: Unknown
Gene/Insert 1
  Gene/Insert name: His6-VSVG-Histone H2A
  Species: H. sapiens (human)
  Insert size (bp): 441
  Promoter: T7
  Tag / fusion protein: His6 (N terminal on insert); VSVG (N terminal on insert)
  Cloning method: Other
  Sequencing primers: 5′ TAATACGACTCACTATAGGG
Gene/Insert 2
  Gene/Insert name: Histone H2B
  Species: H. sapiens (human)
  Insert size (bp): 498
  Promoter: T7
  Cloning method: Other
  Sequencing primers: 5′ AACCCGTATCATCCCGCG
Gene/Insert 3
  Gene/Insert name: Histone H3
  Species: H. sapiens (human)
  Insert size (bp): 339
  Mutation: A103G
  Promoter: T7
  Cloning method: Other
  Sequencing primers: 5′ GATGTTGTCACGCAGAAC
Gene/Insert 4
  Gene/Insert name: Histone H4-TEV-His6-Dual StrepII
  Species: H. sapiens (human)
  Insert size (bp): 354
  Promoter: T7
  Tag / fusion protein: TEV protease site (C terminal on insert); Dual StrepII (C terminal on insert); His6 (C terminal on insert)
  Cloning method: Other
  Sequencing primers: 5′ AGGCCAGCGAGGCTTATC
Terms and licenses: Academic/Nonprofit Terms; Industry Terms: Not Available to Industry
How to cite: pET29a-human histone 4-in-One was a gift from Weixing Zhao (Addgene plasmid # 223237 ; http://n2t.net/addgene:223237 ; RRID:Addgene_223237)
